>Addgene plasmid #36819 | TAL2418 | depositor partial sequence | sequence record 46012 | TAL2418 sequence 1640 bps
GAACCTGACCCCAGACCAGGTAGTCGCAATCGCGTCACATGACGGGGGAAAGCAAGCCCTGGAAACCGTG
CAAAGGTTGTTGCCGGTCCTTTGTCAAGACCACGGCCTTACACCGGAGCAAGTCGTGGCCATTGCAAATA
ATAACGGTGGCAAACAGGCTCTTGAGACGGTTCAGAGACTTCTCCCAGTTCTCTGTCAAGCCCACGGGCT
GACTCCCGATCAAGTTGTAGCGATTGCGAATAACAATGGAGGGAAACAAGCATTGGAGACTGTCCAACGG
CTCCTTCCCGTGTTGTGTCAAGCCCACGGTTTGACGCCTGCACAAGTGGTCGCCATCGCCAACAACAACG
GCGGTAAGCAGGCGCTGGAAACAGTACAGCGCCTGCTGCCTGTACTGTGCCAGGATCATGGACTGACCCC
AGACCAGGTAGTCGCAATCGCGTCAAACGGAGGGGGAAAGCAAGCCCTGGAAACCGTGCAAAGGTTGTTG
CCGGTCCTTTGTCAAGACCACGGCCTTACACCGGAGCAAGTCGTGGCCATTGCAAATAATAACGGTGGCA
AACAGGCTCTTGAGACGGTTCAGAGACTTCTCCCAGTTCTCTGTCAAGCCCACGGGCTGACTCCCGATCA
AGTTGTAGCGATTGCGTCCAACGGTGGAGGGAAACAAGCATTGGAGACTGTCCAACGGCTCCTTCCCGTG
TTGTGTCAAGCCCACGGTTTGACGCCTGCACAAGTGGTCGCCATCGCCTCGAATGGCGGCGGTAAGCAGG
CGCTGGAAACAGTACAGCGCCTGCTGCCTGTACTGTGCCAGGATCATGGACTGACCCCAGACCAGGTAGT
CGCAATCGCGAACAATAATGGGGGAAAGCAAGCCCTGGAAACCGTGCAAAGGTTGTTGCCGGTCCTTTGT
CAAGACCACGGCCTTACACCGGAGCAAGTCGTGGCCATTGCATCCCACGACGGTGGCAAACAGGCTCTTG
AGACGGTTCAGAGACTTCTCCCAGTTCTCTGTCAAGCCCACGGGCTGACTCCCGATCAAGTTGTAGCGAT
TGCGTCGAACATTGGAGGGAAACAAGCATTGGAGACTGTCCAACGGCTCCTTCCCGTGTTGTGTCAAGCC
CACGGTTTGACGCCTGCACAAGTGGTCGCCATCGCCTCGAATGGCGGCGGTAAGCAGGCGCTGGAAACAG
TACAGCGCCTGCTGCCTGTACTGTGCCAGGATCATGGACTGACCCCAGACCAGGTAGTCGCAATCGCGTC
ACATGACGGGGGAAAGCAAGCCCTGGAAACCGTGCAAAGGTTGTTGCCGGTCCTTTGTCAAGACCACGGC
CTTACACCGGAGCAAGTCGTGGCCATTGCATCCCACGACGGTGGCAAACAGGCTCTTGAGACGGTTCAGA
GACTTCTCCCAGTTCTCTGTCAAGCCCACGGGCTGACTCCCGATCAAGTTGTAGCGATTGCGTCGAACAT
TGGAGGGAAACAAGCATTGGAGACTGTCCAACGGCTCCTTCCCGTGTTGTGTCAAGCCCACGGTTTGACG
CCTGCACAAGTGGTCGCCATCGCCTCGAATGGCGGCGGTAAGCAGGCGCTGGAAACAGTACAGCGCCTGC
TGCCTGTACTGTGCCAGGATCATGGACTGA
