>Addgene plasmid #36819 | TAL2418 | addgene partial sequence | sequence record 49448 | JDS-TALEN-F 5'-TAGGGGTCGGTAAACAGTGG-3'
CTGACTGTGGCGGGTGAGCTTAGGGGGCCTCCGCTCCAGCTCGACACCGGGCAGCTGCTGAAGATCGCGA
AGAGAGGGGGAGTAACAGCGGTAGAGGCAGTGCACGCCTGGCGCAATGCGCTCACCGGGGCCCCCTTGAA
CCTGACCCCAGACCAGGTAGTCGCAATCGCGTCACATGACGGGGGAAAGCAAGCCCTGGAAACCGTGCAA
AGGTTGTTGCCGGTCCTTTGTCAAGACCACGGCCTTACACCGGAGCAAGTCGTGGCCATTGCAAATAATA
ACGGTGGCAAACAGGCTCTTGAGACGGTTCAGAGACTTCTCCCAGTTCTCTGTCAAGCCCACGGGCTGAC
TCCCGATCAAGTTGTAGCGATTGCGAATAACAATGGAGGGAAACAAGCATTGGAGACTGTCCAACGGCTC
CTTCCCGTGTTGTGTCAAGCCCACGGTTTGACGCCTGCACAAGTGGTCGCCATCGCCAACAACAACGGCG
GTAAGCAGGCGCTGGAAACAGTACAGCGCCTGCTGCCTGTACTGTGCCAGGATCATGGACTGACCCCAGA
CCAGGTAGTCGCAATCGCGTCAAACGGAGGGGGAAAGCAAGCCCTGGAAACCGTGCAAAGGTTGTTGCCG
GTCCTTTGTCAAGACCACGGCCTTACACCGGAGCAAGTCGTGGCCATTGCAAATAATAACGGTGGCAAAC
AGGCTCTTGAGACGGTTCAGAGACTTCTCCCAGTTCTCTGTCAAGCCCACGGGCTGACTCCCGATCAAGT
TGTAGCGATTGCGTCCAACGGTGGAGGGAAACAAGCATTGGAGACTGTCCAACGGCTCCTTCCCGTGT
