[The description below was written by a language model from this plasmid's Addgene catalogue record.]
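Description:
TAL2418 is a mammalian expression plasmid encoding the left monomer of a TALEN pair directed at the human PMS2 gene, a DNA mismatch repair locus. It is built on the JDS74 backbone (about 6.4 kb without insert), one of a set of TALEN receiver vectors that already supply the flanking TALE protein framework and nuclease domain. It is a high-copy plasmid maintained in E. coli under ampicillin selection; the record does not list the replication origin or provide a feature table.

The roughly 1.6 kb insert is an array of TAL effector DNA-binding repeats produced by the FLASH assembly method and cloned through BsmBI sites that were destroyed on ligation. BsmBI is a type IIS enzyme, so this seamless junction places the repeat array in frame with the backbone-encoded parts: an N-terminal 3X FLAG tag for detection and a C-terminal wild-type FokI cleavage domain. A CMV promoter drives expression in mammalian cells, and the vector type also indicates a T7 promoter, which allows in vitro transcription of mRNA. The use of a BGH reverse sequencing primer suggests a BGH polyadenylation region downstream, though this is not stated explicitly.

Because FokI cuts only as a dimer, this construct is meant to be used with a matching right-hand PMS2 TALEN that binds the opposite strand nearby. Together they produce a double-strand break between the two half-sites. Repair of that break can introduce indel mutations by non-homologous end joining or support targeted editing with a donor template. The depositor records the specific half-site recognised by this monomer and recommends checking the plasmid by diagnostic digest before use.
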