Addgene plasmid #36819: TAL2418
Depositing lab: Keith Joung. Depositing organization: Massachusetts General Hospital. Publication: FLASH assembly of TALENs for high-throughput genome editing. Reyon D, Tsai SQ, Khayter C, Foden JA, Sander JD, Joung JK. Nat Biotechnol. 2012 Apr 8. doi: 10.1038/nbt.2170. PubMed 22484455.
Backbone
  Vector backbone: JDS74
  Backbone manufacturer: Joung lab (Addgene Plasmid # 32288)
  Backbone size w/o insert (bp): 6447
  Vector type: Mammalian, T7 for in vitro mRNA synthesis
Growth in bacteria
  Bacterial resistance: Ampicillin, 100 μg/mL
  Growth temperature: 37°C
  Growth strain: XL1 Blue
  Copy number: High Copy
Gene/Insert
  Gene/Insert name: PMS2-TALEN_Left (alt name: PMS2)
  Species: H. sapiens (human)
  Insert size (bp): 1640
  Entrez Gene: Pms2 (a.k.a. Pmsl2)
  Promoter: CMV
  Tag / fusion protein: 3X Flag (N terminal on backbone); WT FOKI (C terminal on backbone)
  Cloning method: Restriction Enzyme; 5′ cloning site BsmBI (destroyed during cloning); 3′ cloning site BsmBI (destroyed during cloning)
  Sequencing primers: 5′ CMV-F; 3′ BGH-rev
Terms and licenses: Academic/Nonprofit Terms; Industry Terms: Not Available to Industry
Depositor comments: Target binding site: TCGGGTGTTGCATCCATG It is strongly recommended that users perform a diagnostic digest to verify this plasmid prior to use. For example, a double digest of the plasmid with BamHI and KpnI should result in two bands at 2.2kb and 5.9kb.
How to cite: TAL2418 was a gift from Keith Joung (Addgene plasmid # 36819 ; http://n2t.net/addgene:36819 ; RRID:Addgene_36819)
